>Addgene plasmid #77126 | FASTKD1 gRNA (BRDN0001147356) | addgene full sequence | sequence record 187166 | Addgene Assembled Sequence
CCCGGGTGCAAAGATGGATAAAGTTTTAAACAGAGAGGAATCTTTGCAGCTAATGGACCTTCTAGGTCTT
GAAAGGAGTGGGAATTGGCTCCGGTGCCCGTCAGTGGGCAGAGCGCACATCGCCCACAGTCCCCGAGAAG
TTGGGGGGAGGGGTCGGCAATTGATCCGGTGCCTAGAGAAGGTGGCGCGGGGTAAACTGGGAAAGTGATG
TCGTGTACTGGCTCCGCCTTTTTCCCGAGGGTGGGGGAGAACCGTATATAAGTGCAGTAGTCGCCGTGAA
CGTTCTTTTTCGCAACGGGTTTGCCGCCAGAACACAGGTAAGTGCCGTGTGTGGTTCCCGCGGGCCTGGC
CTCTTTACGGGTTATGGCCCTTGCGTGCCTTGAATTACTTCCACCTGGCTGCAGTACGTGATTCTTGATC
CCGAGCTTCGGGTTGGAAGTGGGTGGGAGAGTTCGAGGCCTTGCGCTTAAGGAGCCCCTTCGCCTCGTGC
TTGAGTTGAGGCCTGGCCTGGGCGCTGGGGCCGCCGCGTGCGAATCTGGTGGCACCTTCGCGCCTGTCTC
GCTGCTTTCGATAAGTCTCTAGCCATTTAAAATTTTTGATGACCTGCTGCGACGCTTTTTTTCTGGCAAG
ATAGTCTTGTAAATGCGGGCCAAGATCTGCACACTGGTATTTCGGTTTTTGGGGCCGCGGGCGGCGACGG
GGCCCGTGCGTCCCAGCGCACATGTTCGGCGAGGCGGGGCCTGCGAGCGCGGCCACCGAGAATCGGACGG
GGGTAGTCTCAAGCTGGCCGGCCTGCTCTGGTGCCTGGCCTCGCGCCGCCGTGTATCGCCCCGCCCTGGG
CGGCAAGGCTGGCCCGGTCGGCACCAGTTGCGTGAGCGGAAAGATGGCCGCTTCCCGGCCCTGCTGCAGG
GAGCTCAAAATGGAGGACGCGGCGCTCGGGAGAGCGGGCGGGTGAGTCACCCACACAAAGGAAAAGGGCC
TTTCCGTCCTCAGCCGTCGCTTCATGTGACTCCACGGAGTACCGGGCGCCGTCCAGGCACCTCGATTAGT
TCTCGAGCTTTTGGAGTACGTCGTCTTTAGGTTGGGGGGAGGGGTTTTATGCGATGGAGTTTCCCCACAC
TGAGTGGGTGGAGACTGAAGTTAGGCCAGCTTGGCACTTGATGTAATTCTCCTTGGAATTTGCCCTTTTT
GAGTTTGGATCTTGGTTCATTCTCAAGCCTCAGACAGTGGTTCAAAGTTTTTTTCTTCCATTTCAGGTGT
CGTGACGTACGGCCACCATGACCGAGTACAAGCCCACGGTGCGCCTCGCCACCCGCGACGACGTCCCCAG
GGCCGTACGCACCCTCGCCGCCGCGTTCGCCGACTACCCCGCCACGCGCCACACCGTCGATCCGGACCGC
CACATCGAGCGGGTCACCGAGCTGCAAGAACTCTTCCTCACGCGCGTCGGGCTCGACATCGGCAAGGTGT
GGGTCGCGGACGACGGCGCCGCCGTGGCGGTCTGGACCACGCCGGAGAGCGTCGAAGCGGGGGCGGTGTT
CGCCGAGATCGGCCCGCGCATGGCCGAGTTGAGCGGTTCCCGGCTGGCCGCGCAGCAACAGATGGAAGGC
CTCCTGGCGCCGCACCGGCCCAAGGAGCCCGCGTGGTTCCTGGCCACCGTCGGAGTCTCGCCCGACCACC
AGGGCAAGGGTCTGGGCAGCGCCGTCGTGCTCCCCGGAGTGGAGGCGGCCGAGCGCGCCGGGGTGCCCGC
CTTCCTGGAGACCTCCGCGCCCCGCAACCTCCCCTTCTACGAGCGGCTCGGCTTCACCGTCACCGCCGAC
GTCGAGGTGCCCGAAGGACCGCGCACCTGGTGCATGACCCGCAAGCCCGGTGCCTGAACGCGTTAAGTCG
ACAATCAACCTCTGGATTACAAAATTTGTGAAAGATTGACTGGTATTCTTAACTATGTTGCTCCTTTTAC
GCTATGTGGATACGCTGCTTTAATGCCTTTGTATCATGCTATTGCTTCCCGTATGGCTTTCATTTTCTCC
TCCTTGTATAAATCCTGGTTGCTGTCTCTTTATGAGGAGTTGTGGCCCGTTGTCAGGCAACGTGGCGTGG
TGTGCACTGTGTTTGCTGACGCAACCCCCACTGGTTGGGGCATTGCCACCACCTGTCAGCTCCTTTCCGG
GACTTTCGCTTTCCCCCTCCCTATTGCCACGGCGGAACTCATCGCCGCCTGCCTTGCCCGCTGCTGGACA
GGGGCTCGGCTGTTGGGCACTGACAATTCCGTGGTGTTGTCGGGGAAATCATCGTCCTTTCCTTGGCTGC
TCGCCTGTGTTGCCACCTGGATTCTGCGCGGGACGTCCTTCTGCTACGTCCCTTCGGCCCTCAATCCAGC
GGACCTTCCTTCCCGCGGCCTGCTGCCGGCTCTGCGGCCTCTTCCGCGTCTTCGCCTTCGCCCTCAGACG
AGTCGGATCTCCCTTTGGGCCGCCTCCCCGCGTCGACTTTAAGACCAATGACTTACAAGGCAGCTGTAGA
TCTTAGCCACTTTTTAAAAGAAAAGGGGGGACTGGAAGGGCTAATTCACTCCCAACGAAGACAAGATCTG
CTTTTTGCTTGTACTGGGTCTCTCTGGTTAGACCAGATCTGAGCCTGGGAGCTCTCTGGCTAACTAGGGA
ACCCACTGCTTAAGCCTCAATAAAGCTTGCCTTGAGTGCTTCAAGTAGTGTGTGCCCGTCTGTTGTGTGA
CTCTGGTAACTAGAGATCCCTCAGACCCTTTTAGTCAGTGTGGAAAATCTCTAGCAGTACGTATAGTAGT
TCATGTCATCTTATTATTCAGTATTTATAACTTGCAAAGAAATGAATATCAGAGAGTGAGAGGAACTTGT
TTATTGCAGCTTATAATGGTTACAAATAAAGCAATAGCATCACAAATTTCACAAATAAAGCATTTTTTTC
ACTGCATTCTAGTTGTGGTTTGTCCAAACTCATCAATGTATCTTATCATGTCTGGCTCTAGCTATCCCGC
CCCTAACTCCGCCCATCCCGCCCCTAACTCCGCCCAGTTCCGCCCATTCTCCGCCCCATGGCTGACTAAT
TTTTTTTATTTATGCAGAGGCCGAGGCCGCCTCGGCCTCTGAGCTATTCCAGAAGTAGTGAGGAGGCTTT
TTTGGAGGCCTAGGGACGTACCCAATTCGCCCTATAGTGAGTCGTATTACGCGCGCTCACTGGCCGTCGT
TTTACAACGTCGTGACTGGGAAAACCCTGGCGTTACCCAACTTAATCGCCTTGCAGCACATCCCCCTTTC
GCCAGCTGGCGTAATAGCGAAGAGGCCCGCACCGATCGCCCTTCCCAACAGTTGCGCAGCCTGAATGGCG
AATGGG
[124 nt withheld, positions 3367-3490]
C
[91 nt withheld, positions 3492-3582]
A
[49 nt withheld, positions 3584-3632]
CCTTTGACGTTGGAGTCCACGTTCTTT
[37 nt withheld, positions 3660-3696]
ACCCTATCTCGGTCTATTCTTTTGATTTATAAGGGATTTTGCCGATTTCGGCCTATTGGTTAAAAAATGA
GCTGATTTAACAAAAATTTAACGCGAATTTTAACAAAATATTAACGCTTACAATTTAGGTGGCACTTTTC
GGGGAAATGTGCGCGGAACCCCTATTTGTTTATTTTTCTAAATACATTCAAATATGTATCCGCTCATGAG
ACAATAACCCTGATAAATGCTTCAATAATATTGAAAAAGGAAGAGTATGAGTATTCAACATTTCCGTGTC
GCCCTTATTCCCTTTTTTGCGGCATTTTGCCTTCCTGTTTTTGCTCACCCAGAAACGCTGGTGAAAGTAA
AAGATGCTGAAGATCAGTTGGGTGCACGAGTGGGTTACATCGAACTGGATCTCAACAGCGGTAAGATCCT
TGAGAGTTTTCGCCCCGAAGAACGTTTTCCAATGATGAGCACTTTTAAAGTTCTGCTATGTGGCGCGGTA
TTATCCCGTATTGACGCCGGGCAAGAGCAACTCGGTCGCCGCATACACTATTCTCAGAATGACTTGGTTG
AGTACTCACCAGTCACAGAAAAGCATCTTACGGATGGCATGACAGTAAGAGAATTATGCAGTGCTGCCAT
AACCATGAGTGATAACACTGCGGCCAACTTACTTCTGACAACGATCGGAGGACCGAAGGAGCTAACCGCT
TTTTTGCACAACATGGGGGATCATGTAACTCGCCTTGATCGTTGGGAACCGGAGCTGAATGAAGCCATAC
CAAACGACGAGCGTGACACCACGATGCCTGTAGCAATGGCAACAACGTTGCGCAAACTATTAACTGGCGA
ACTACTTACTCTAGCTTCCCGGCAACAATTAATAGACTGGATGGAGGCGGATAAAGTTGCAGGACCACTT
CTGCGCTCGGCCCTTCCGGCTGGCTGGTTTATTGCTGATAAATCTGGAGCCGGTGAGCGTGGGTCTCGCG
GTATCATTGCAGCACTGGGGCCAGATGGTAAGCCCTCCCGTATCGTAGTTATCTACACGACGGGGAGTCA
GGCAACTATGGATGAACGAAATAGACAGATCGCTGAGATAGGTGCCTCACTGATTAAGCATTGGTAACTG
TCAGACCAAGTTTACTCATATATACTTTAGATTGATTTAAAACTTCATTTTTAATTTAAAAGGATCTAGG
TGAAGATCCTTTTTGATAATCTCATGACCAAAATCCCTTAACGTGAGTTTTCGTTCCACTGAGCGTCAGA
CCCCGTAGAAAAGATCAAAGGATCTTCTTGAGATCCTTTTTTTCTGCGCGTAATCTGCTGCTTGCAAACA
AAAAAACCACCGCTACCAGCGGTGGTTTGTTTGCCGGATCAAGAGCTACCAACTCTTTTTCCGAAGGTAA
CTGGCTTCAGCAGAGCGCAGATACCAAATACTGTTCTTCTAGTGTAGCCGTAGTTAGGCCACCACTTCAA
GAACTCTGTAGCACCGCCTACATACCTCGCTCTGCTAATCCTGTTACCAGTGGCTGCTGCCAGTGGCGAT
AAGTCGTGTCTTACCGGGTTGGACTCAAGACGATAGTTACCGGATAAGGCGCAGCGGTCGGGCTGAACGG
GGGGTTCGTGCACACAGCCCAGCTTGGAGCGAACGACCTACACCGAACTGAGATACCTACAGCGTGAGCT
ATGAGAAAGCGCCACGCTTCCCGAAGGGAGAAAGGCGGACAGGTATCCGGTAAGCGGCAGGGTCGGAACA
GGAGAGCGCACGAGGGAGCTTCCAGGGGGAAACGCCTGGTATCTTTATAGTCCTGTCGGGTTTCGCCACC
TCTGACTTGAGCGTCGATTTTTGTGATGCTCGTCAGGGGGGCGGAGCCTATGGAAAAACGCCAGCAACGC
GGCCTTTTTACGGTTCCTGGCCTTTTGCTGGCCTTTTGCTCACATGTTCTTTCCTGCGTTATCCCCTGAT
TCTGTGGATAACCGTATTACCGCCTTTGAGTGAGCTGATACCGCTCGCCGCAGCCGAACGACCGAGCGCA
GCGAGTCAGTGAGCGAGGAAGCGGAAGAGCGCCCAATACGCAAACCGCCTCTCCCCGCGCGTTGGCCGAT
TCATTAATGCAGCTGGCACGACAGGTTTCCCGACTGGAAAGCGGGCAGTGAGCGCAACGCAATTAATGTG
AGTTAGCTCACTCATTAGGCACCCCAGGCTTTACACTTTATGCTTCCGGCTCGTATGTTGTGTGGAATTG
TGAGCGGATAACAATTTCACACAGGAAACAGCTATGACCATGATTACGCCAAGCGCGCAATTAACCCTCA
CTAAAGGGAACAAAAGCTGGAGCTGCAAGCTTAATGTAGTCTTATGCAATACTCTTGTAGTCTTGCAACA
TGGTAACGATGAGTTAGCAACATGCCTTACAAGGAGAGAAAAAGCACCGTGCATGCCGATTGGTGGAAGT
AAGGTGGTACGATCGTGCCTTATTAGGAAGGCAACAGACGGGTCTGACATGGATTGGACGAACCACTGAA
TTGCCGCATTGCAGAGATATTGTATTTAAGTGCCTAGCTCGATACATAAACGGGTCTCTCTGGTTAGACC
AGATCTGAGCCTGGGAGCTCTCTGGCTAACTAGGGAACCCACTGCTTAAGCCTCAATAAAGCTTGCCTTG
AGTGCTTCAAGTAGTGTGTGCCCGTCTGTTGTGTGACTCTGGTAACTAGAGATCCCTCAGACCCTTTTAG
TCAGTGTGGAAAATCTCTAGCAGTGGCGCCCGAACAGGGACTTGAAAGCGAAAGGGAAACCAGAGGAGCT
CTCTCGACGCAGGACTCGGCTTGCTGAAGCGCGCACGGCAAGAGGCGAGGGGCGGCGACTGGTGAGTACG
CCAAAAATTTTGACTAGCGGAGGCTAGAAGGAGAGAGATGGGTGCGAGAGCGTCAGTATTAAGCGGGGGA
GAATTAGATCGCGATGGGAAAAAATTCGGTTAAGGCCAGGGGGAAAGAAAAAATATAAATTAAAACATAT
AGTATGGGCAAGCAGGGAGCTAGAACGATTCGCAGTTAATCCTGGCCTGTTAGAAACATCAGAAGGCTGT
AGACAAATACTGGGACAGCTACAACCATCCCTTCAGACAGGATCAGAAGAACTTAGATCATTATATAATA
CAGTAGCAACCCTCTATTGTGTGCATCAAAGGATAGAGATAAAAGACACCAAGGAAGCTTTAGACAAGAT
AGAGGAAGAGCAAAACAAAAGTAAGACCACCGCACAGCAAGCGGCCGCTGATCTTCAGACCTGGAGGAGG
AGATATGAGGGACAATTGGAGAAGTGAATTATATAAATATAAAGTAGTAAAAATTGAACCATTAGGAGTA
GCACCCACCAAGGCAAAGAGAAGAGTGGTGCAGAGAGAAAAAAGAGCAGTGGGAATAGGAGCTTTGTTCC
TTGGGTTCTTGGGAGCAGCAGGAAGCACTATGGGCGCAGCGTCAATGACGCTGACGGTACAGGCCAGACA
ATTATTGTCTGGTATAGTGCAGCAGCAGAACAATTTGCTGAGGGCTATTGAGGCGCAACAGCATCTGTTG
CAACTCACAGTCTGGGGCATCAAGCAGCTCCAGGCAAGAATCCTGGCTGTGGAAAGATACCTAAAGGATC
AACAGCTCCTGGGGATTTGGGGTTGCTCTGGAAAACTCATTTGCACCACTGCTGTGCCTTGGAATGCTAG
TTGGAGTAATAAATCTCTGGAACAGATTTGGAATCACACGACCTGGATGGAGTGGGACAGAGAAATTAAC
AATTACACAAGCTTAATACACTCCTTAATTGAAGAATCGCAAAACCAGCAAGAAAAGAATGAACAAGAAT
TATTGGAATTAGATAAATGGGCAAGTTTGTGGAATTGGTTTAACATAACAAATTGGCTGTGGTATATAAA
ATTATTCATAATGATAGTAGGAGGCTTGGTAGGTTTAAGAATAGTTTTTGCTGTACTTTCTATAGTGAAT
AGAGTTAGGCAGGGATATTCACCATTATCGTTTCAGACCCACCTCCCAACCCCGAGGGGACCCAGAGAGG
GCCTATTTCCCATGATTCCTTCATATTTGCATATACGATACAAGGCTGTTAGAGAGATAATTAGAATTAA
TTTGACTGTAAACACAAAGATATTAGTACAAAATACGTGACGTAGAAAGTAATAATTTCTTGGGTAGTTT
GCAGTTTTAAAATTATGTTTTAAAATGGACTATCATATGCTTACCGTAACTTGAAAGTATTTCGATTTCT
TGGCTTTATATATCTTGTGGAAAGGACGAAACACCGATTAATGAATGACGATACCCGTTTTAGAGCTAGA
AATAGCAAGTTAAAATAAGGCTAGTCCGTTATCAACTTGAAAAAGTGGCACCGAGTCGGTGCTTTTTTAA
GCTTGGCGTAACTAGATCTTGAGACAAATGGCAGTATTCATCCACAATTTTAAAAGAAAAGGGGGGATTG
GGGGGTACAGTGCAGGGGAAAGAATAGTAGACATAATAGCAACAGACATACAAACTAAAGAATTACAAAA
ACAAATTACAAAAATTCAAAATTTTCGGGTTTATTACAGGGACAGCAGAGATCCACTTTGGCGCCGGCTC
GAGGGGG
Features (pLannotate 1.2.2; 29 found; start..end, strand, type, name):
     14..80      +  CDS            small t antigen (fragment): SV40 (simian virus 40) small t antigen
    106..317     +  promoter       EF-1α core promoter: core promoter for human elongation factor EF-1α
    318..1256    +  intron         EF-1α intron A: intron upstream of the start codon of human EF-1α
   1278..1877    +  CDS            PuroR (fragment): puromycin N-acetyltransferase; pac from Streptomyces; confers resistance to puromycin
   1893..2481    +  misc_feature   WPRE: woodchuck hepatitis virus posttranscriptional regulatory element
   2532..2551    +  misc_feature   cPPT/CTS (fragment): central polypurine tract and central termination sequence of HIV-1
   2553..2786    +  LTR            3' LTR (ΔU3): self-inactivating 3' long terminal repeat (LTR) from HIV-1
   2864..2985    +  polyA_signal   SV40 poly(A) signal: SV40 polyadenylation signal
   3025..3160    +  rep_origin     SV40 ori: SV40 origin of replication
   3181..3199    -  promoter       T7 promoter: promoter for bacteriophage T7 RNA polymerase
   3207..3362    +  CDS            lacZα (fragment): LacZα fragment of β-galactosidase; lacZ fragment
   3367..3795    +  rep_origin     f1 ori (sequence partly withheld): f1 bacteriophage origin of replication; arrow indicates direction of (+) strand synthesis
   3848..3952    +  promoter       AmpR promoter: bla
   3953..4813    +  CDS            AmpR: β-lactamase; bla; confers resistance to ampicillin, carbenicillin, and related antibiotics
   4984..5572    +  rep_origin     ori: high-copy-number ColE1/pMB1/pBR322/pUC origin of replication
   5755..5847    +  CDS            lacI (fragment): lac repressor; lacI; The lac repressor binds to the lac operator to inhibit transcription in E. coli. This inhibition can be relieved by adding lactose or isopropyl-β-D-thiogalactopyranoside (IPTG).
   5860..5881    +  protein_bind   CAP binding site: CAP binding activates transcription in the presence of cAMP. E. coli catabolite activator protein
   5896..5926    +  promoter       lac promoter: promoter for the E. coli lac operon
   5934..5950    +  protein_bind   lac operator: The lac repressor binds to the lac operator to inhibit transcription in E. coli. This inhibition can be relieved by adding lactose or isopropyl-β-D-thiogalactopyranoside (IPTG). lac repressor encoded by lacI
   5995..6013    +  promoter       T3 promoter: promoter for bacteriophage T3 RNA polymerase
   6041..6267    +  promoter       RSV promoter: Rous sarcoma virus enhancer/promoter
   6268..6448    +  LTR            5' LTR (truncated): truncated 5' long terminal repeat (LTR) from HIV-1
   6495..6620    +  misc_feature   HIV-1 Ψ: packaging signal of human immunodeficiency virus type 1
   6604..6967    +  CDS            HIV-1 gag (fragment): gag protein from human immunodeficiency virus 1; gag
   7113..7346    +  misc_feature   RRE: The Rev response element (RRE) of HIV-1 allows for Rev-dependent mRNA export from the nucleus to the cytoplasm.
   7723..7749    +  CDS            Rev (fragment): human immunodeficiency virus 1 (HIV-1) Rev protein; rev; enhances nuclear export of unspliced and incompletely spliced viral mRNAs
   7753..7993    +  promoter       U6 promoter: RNA polymerase III promoter for human U6 snRNA
   8023..8098    +  misc_RNA       gRNA scaffold: guide RNA scaffold for the Streptococcus pyogenes CRISPR/Cas9 system
   8154..8271    +  misc_feature   cPPT/CTS: central polypurine tract and central termination sequence of HIV-1
