[The description below was written by a language model from this plasmid's Addgene catalogue record and pLannotate feature annotations shown in this document.]
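Description:
FASTKD1 gRNA (BRDN0001147356) is a third-generation lentiviral CRISPR guide plasmid built on the lentiGuide-Puro backbone and designed to direct Cas9 to the human FASTKD1 gene. It is propagated in E. coli as a high-copy plasmid through a ColE1/pUC-type origin with ampicillin selection from the bla gene. The backbone also carries an f1 origin, an SV40 origin and poly(A) signal, and leftover lac and T7/T3 cloning-vector elements that play no part in its function.

The lentiviral transfer cassette begins with an RSV promoter fused to a truncated HIV-1 5' LTR, which makes genomic RNA production Tat-independent. This is followed by the Ψ packaging signal with a partial gag sequence and the Rev response element for nuclear export of the unspliced transcript. It ends in a ΔU3 self-inactivating 3' LTR. Within this unit, a human U6 RNA polymerase III promoter drives the 20-nt FASTKD1 spacer joined to the Streptococcus pyogenes gRNA scaffold. A cPPT/CTS element lies just downstream of the guide cassette and aids nuclear import of the proviral DNA. After this, an EF-1α core promoter with its intron A expresses puromycin N-acetyltransferase for selection of transduced mammalian cells, and a WPRE enhances transcript stability and expression.

The plasmid does not encode Cas9, so it must be paired with a separate Cas9 vector such as lentiCas9-Blast or used in cells that already express Cas9. The guide was designed against two FASTKD1 reference transcripts and belongs to a human kinome gRNA collection used for gene knockout studies.
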