Addgene plasmid #77126: FASTKD1 gRNA (BRDN0001147356)
Purpose: 3rd generation lentiviral gRNA plasmid targeting human FASTKD1
Depositing lab: John Doench & David Root. Depositing organization: Broad Institute. Publication: Optimized sgRNA design to maximize activity and minimize off-target effects of CRISPR-Cas9. Doench JG, Fusi N, Sullender M, Hegde M, Vaimberg EW, Donovan KF, Smith I, Tothova Z, Wilen C, Orchard R, Virgin HW, Listgarten J, Root DE. Nat Biotechnol. 2016 Jan 18. doi: 10.1038/nbt.3437. PubMed 26780180.
Backbone
  Vector backbone: lentiGuide-Puro
  Backbone manufacturer: Zhang Lab (Addgene plasmid # 52963)
  Vector type: Mammalian Expression, Lentiviral, CRISPR
  Selectable markers: Puromycin
Growth in bacteria
  Bacterial resistance: Ampicillin, 100 μg/mL
  Growth temperature: 37°C
  Growth strain: DH5alpha
  Copy number: High Copy
Gene/Insert
  Gene/Insert name: FASTKD1 (alt names: FASTKD1; NM_001281476.1)
  gRNA/shRNA sequence: ATTAATGAATGACGATACCC
  Species: H. sapiens (human)
  Entrez Gene: FASTKD1 (a.k.a. FLJ21901, KIAA1800)
  Promoter: hU6
  Cloning method: Unknown
  Sequencing primers: 5′ U6-F; 3′ pS2-R
Terms and licenses: Academic/Nonprofit Terms; Industry Terms: Not Available to Industry
Depositor comments: The gRNA was designed to target the following Genbank reference sequence(s): NM_001281476.1,NM_024622.4. Note that this plasmid does NOT contain Cas9. It should be used in conjunction with lentiCas9-Blast (Addgene #52962) or otherwise with cell lines already expressing Cas9. Browse the full kinome gRNA library at http://www.addgene.org/pooled-library/broadgpp-human-kinome/ or visit http://www.broadinstitute.org/rnai/public/ for detailed protocols and information.
How to cite: FASTKD1 gRNA (BRDN0001147356) was a gift from John Doench & David Root (Addgene plasmid # 77126 ; http://n2t.net/addgene:77126 ; RRID:Addgene_77126)
