>Addgene plasmid #77126 | FASTKD1 gRNA (BRDN0001147356) | depositor partial sequence | sequence record 144586 | Target Sequence
ATTAATGAATGACGATACCC
