>Addgene plasmid #77126 | FASTKD1 gRNA (BRDN0001147356) | addgene partial sequence | sequence record 187165 | hU6-F
TAGAAAGTAATAATTTCTTGGGTAGTTTGCAGTTTTAAAATTATGTTTTAAAATGGACTATCATATGCTT
ACCGTAACTTGAAAGTATTTCGATTTCTTGGCTTTATATATCTTGTGGAAAGGACGAAACACCGATTAAT
GAATGACGATACCCGTTTTAGAGCTAGAAATAGCAAGTTAAAATAAGGCTAGTCCGTTATCAACTTGAAA
AAGTGGCACCGAGTCGGTGCTTTTTTAAGCTTGGCGTAACTAGATCTTGAGACAAATGGCAGTATTCATC
CACAATTTTAAAAGAAAAGGGGGGATTGGGGGGTACAGTGCAGGGGAAAGAATAGTAGACATAATAGCAA
CAGACATACAAACTAAAGAATTACAAAAACAAATTACAAAAATTCAAAATTTTCGGGTTTATTACAGGGA
CAGCAGAGATCCACTTTGGCGCCGGCTCGAGGGGGCCCGGGTGCAAAGATGGATAAAGTTTTAAACAGAG
AGGAATCTTTGCAGCTAATGGACCTTCTAGGTCTTGAAAGGAGTGGGAATTGGCTCCGGTGCCCGTCAGT
GGGCAGAGCG
